>Addgene plasmid #66278 | F2RL2-Tango | depositor partial sequence | sequence record 113169 | empty Tango
GACGGATCGGGAGATCTCCCGATCCCCTATGGTGCACTCTCAGTACAATCTGCTCTGATGCCGCATAGTT
AAGCCAGTATCTGCTCCCTGCTTGTGTGTTGGAGGTCGCTGAGTAGTGCGCGAGCAAAATTTAAGCTACA
ACAAGGCAAGGCTTGACCGACAATTGCATGAAGAATCTGCTTAGGGTTAGGCGTTTTGCGCTGCTTCGCG
ATGTACGGGCCAGATATACGCGTTGACATTGATTATTGACTAGTTATTAATAGTAATCAATTACGGGGTC
ATTAGTTCATAGCCCATATATGGAGTTCCGCGTTACATAACTTACGGTAAATGGCCCGCCTGGCTGACCG
CCCAACGACCCCCGCCCATTGACGTCAATAATGACGTATGTTCCCATAGTAACGCCAATAGGGACTTTCC
ATTGACGTCAATGGGTGGAGTATTTACGGTAAACTGCCCACTTGGCAGTACATCAAGTGTATCATATGCC
AAGTACGCCCCCTATTGACGTCAATGACGGTAAATGGCCCGCCTGGCATTATGCCCAGTACATGACCTTA
TGGGACTTTCCTACTTGGCAGTACATCTACGTATTAGTCATCGCTATTACCATGGTGATGCGGTTTTGGC
AGTACATCAATGGGCGTGGATAGCGGTTTGACTCACGGGGATTTCCAAGTCTCCACCCCATTGACGTCAA
TGGGAGTTTGTTTTGGCACCAAAATCAACGGGACTTTCCAAAATGTCGTAACAACTCCGCCCCATTGACG
CAAATGGGCGGTAGGCGTGTACGGTGGGAGGTCTATATAAGCAGAGCTCTCTGGCTAACTAGAGAACCCA
CTGCTTACTGGCTTATCGAAATTAATACGACTCACTATAGGGAGACCCAAGCTGGCTAGCGTTTAAACTT
AAGCTTGGTACCGAGCTCGGATCCACTAGTCCAGTGTGGTGGAATTCTGCAGATATCCAGCACAGTGGCG
GCCGCGCCACCATGAAGACGATCATCGCCCTGAGCTACATCTTCTGCCTGGTATTCGCCGACTACAAGGA
CGATGATGACGCCAGCATCGATACCGGTGGACGCACCCCACCCAGCCTGGGTCCCCAAGATGAGTCCTGC
ACCACCGCCAGCTCCTCCCTGGCCAAGGACACTTCATCGACCGGTGAGAACCTGTACTTCCAGCTAAGAT
TAGATAAAAGTAAAGTGATTAACAGCGCATTAGAGCTGCTTAATGAGGTCGGAATCGAAGGTTTAACAAC
CCGTAAACTCGCCCAGAAGCTAGGTGTAGAGCAGCCTACATTGTATTGGCATGTAAAAAATAAGCGGGCT
TTGCTCGACGCCTTAGCCATTGAGATGTTAGATAGGCACCATACTCACTTTTGCCCTTTAGAAGGGGAAA
GCTGGCAAGATTTTTTACGTAATAACGCTAAAAGTTTTAGATGTGCTTTACTAAGTCATCGCGATGGAGC
AAAAGTACATTTAGGTACACGGCCTACAGAAAAACAGTATGAAACTCTCGAAAATCAATTAGCCTTTTTA
TGCCAACAAGGTTTTTCACTAGAGAATGCATTATATGCACTCAGCGCTGTGGGGCATTTTACTTTAGGTT
GCGTATTGGAAGATCAAGAGCATCAAGTCGCTAAAGAAGAAAGGGAAACACCTACTACTGATAGTATGCC
GCCATTATTACGACAAGCTATCGAATTATTTGATCACCAAGGTGCAGAGCCAGCCTTCTTATTCGGCCTT
GAATTGATCATATGCGGATTAGAAAAACAACTTAAATGTGAAAGTGGGTCCGCGTACAGCCGCGCGCGTA
CGAAAAACAATTACGGGTCTACCATCGAGGGCCTGCTCGATCTCCCGGACGACGACGCCCCCGAAGAGGC
GGGGCTGGCGGCTCCGCGCCTGTCCTTTCTCCCCGCGGGACACACGCGCAGACTGTCGACGGCCCCCCCG
ACCGATGTCAGCCTGGGGGACGAGCTCCACTTAGACGGCGAGGACGTGGCGATGGCGCATGCCGACGCGC
TAGACGATTTCGATCTGGACATGTTGGGGGACGGGGATTCCCCGGGTCCGGGATTTACCCCCCACGACTC
CGCCCCCTACGGCGCTCTGGATATGGCCGACTTCGAGTTTGAGCAGATGTTTACCGATGCCCTTGGAATT
GACGAGTACGGTGGGTAGCTCGAGTCTAGAGGGCCCGTTTAAACCCGCTGATCAGCCTCGACTGTGCCTT
CTAGTTGCCAGCCATCTGTTGTTTGCCCCTCCCCCGTGCCTTCCTTGACCCTGGAAGGTGCCACTCCCAC
TGTCCTTTCCTAATAAAATGAGGAAATTGCATCGCATTGTCTGAGTAGGTGTCATTCTATTCTGGGGGGT
GGGGTGGGGCAGGACAGCAAGGGGGAGGATTGGGAAGACAATAGCAGGCATGCTGGGGATGCGGTGGGCT
CTATGGCTTCTGAGGCGGAAAGAACCAGCTGGGGCTCTAGGGGGTATCCCC
[124 nt withheld, positions 2502-2625]
C
[91 nt withheld, positions 2627-2717]
A
[49 nt withheld, positions 2719-2767]
CCTTTGACGTTGGAGTCCACGTTCTTT
[37 nt withheld, positions 2795-2831]
ACCCTATCTCGGTCTATTCTTTTGATTTATAAGGGATTTTGCCGATTTCGGCCTATTGGTTAAAAAATGA
GCTGATTTAACAAAAATTTAACGCGAATTAATTCTGTGGAATGTGTGTCAGTTAGGGTGTGGAAAGTCCC
CAGGCTCCCCAGCAGGCAGAAGTATGCAAAGCATGCATCTCAATTAGTCAGCAACCAGGTGTGGAAAGTC
CCCAGGCTCCCCAGCAGGCAGAAGTATGCAAAGCATGCATCTCAATTAGTCAGCAACCATAGTCCCGCCC
CTAACTCCGCCCATCCCGCCCCTAACTCCGCCCAGTTCCGCCCATTCTCCGCCCCATGGCTGACTAATTT
TTTTTATTTATGCAGAGGCCGAGGCCGCCTCTGCCTCTGAGCTATTCCAGAAGTAGTGAGGAGGCTTTTT
TGGAGGCCTAGGCTTTTGCAAAAAGCTCCCGGGAGCTTGTATATCCATTTTCGGATCTGATCAAGAGACA
GGATGAGGATCGTTTCGCATGATTGAACAAGATGGATTGCACGCAGGTTCTCCGGCCGCTTGGGTGGAGA
GGCTATTCGGCTATGACTGGGCACAACAGACAATCGGCTGCTCTGATGCCGCCGTGTTCCGGCTGTCAGC
GCAGGGGCGCCCGGTTCTTTTTGTCAAGACCGACCTGTCCGGTGCCCTGAATGAACTGCAGGACGAGGCA
GCGCGGCTATCGTGGCTGGCCACGACGGGCGTTCCTTGCGCAGCTGTGCTCGACGTTGTCACTGAAGCGG
GAAGGGACTGGCTGCTATTGGGCGAAGTGCCGGGGCAGGATCTCCTGTCATCTCACCTTGCTCCTGCCGA
GAAAGTATCCATCATGGCTGATGCAATGCGGCGGCTGCATACGCTTGATCCGGCTACCTGCCCATTCGAC
CACCAAGCGAAACATCGCATCGAGCGAGCACGTACTCGGATGGAAGCCGGTCTTGTCGATCAGGATGATC
TGGACGAAGAGCATCAGGGGCTCGCGCCAGCCGAACTGTTCGCCAGGCTCAAGGCGCGCATGCCCGACGG
CGAGGATCTCGTCGTGACCCATGGCGATGCCTGCTTGCCGAATATCATGGTGGAAAATGGCCGCTTTTCT
GGATTCATCGACTGTGGCCGGCTGGGTGTGGCGGACCGCTATCAGGACATAGCGTTGGCTACCCGTGATA
TTGCTGAAGAGCTTGGCGGCGAATGGGCTGACCGCTTCCTCGTGCTTTACGGTATCGCCGCTCCCGATTC
GCAGCGCATCGCCTTCTATCGCCTTCTTGACGAGTTCTTCTGAGCGGGACTCTGGGGTTCGAAATGACCG
ACCAAGCGACGCCCAACCTGCCATCACGAGATTTCGATTCCACCGCCGCCTTCTATGAAAGGTTGGGCTT
CGGAATCGTTTTCCGGGACGCCGGCTGGATGATCCTCCAGCGCGGGGATCTCATGCTGGAGTTCTTCGCC
CACCCCAACTTGTTTATTGCAGCTTATAATGGTTACAAATAAAGCAATAGCATCACAAATTTCACAAATA
AAGCATTTTTTTCACTGCATTCTAGTTGTGGTTTGTCCAAACTCATCAATGTATCTTATCATGTCTGTAT
ACCGTCGACCTCTAGCTAGAGCTTGGCGTAATCATGGTCATAGCTGTTTCCTGTGTGAAATTGTTATCCG
CTCACAATTCCACACAACATACGAGCCGGAAGCATAAAGTGTAAAGCCTGGGGTGCCTAATGAGTGAGCT
AACTCACATTAATTGCGTTGCGCTCACTGCCCGCTTTCCAGTCGGGAAACCTGTCGTGCCAGCTGCATTA
ATGAATCGGCCAACGCGCGGGGAGAGGCGGTTTGCGTATTGGGCGCTCTTCCGCTTCCTCGCTCACTGAC
TCGCTGCGCTCGGTCGTTCGGCTGCGGCGAGCGGTATCAGCTCACTCAAAGGCGGTAATACGGTTATCCA
CAGAATCAGGGGATAACGCAGGAAAGAACATGTGAGCAAAAGGCCAGCAAAAGGCCAGGAACCGTAAAAA
GGCCGCGTTGCTGGCGTTTTTCCATAGGCTCCGCCCCCCTGACGAGCATCACAAAAATCGACGCTCAAGT
CAGAGGTGGCGAAACCCGACAGGACTATAAAGATACCAGGCGTTTCCCCCTGGAAGCTCCCTCGTGCGCT
CTCCTGTTCCGACCCTGCCGCTTACCGGATACCTGTCCGCCTTTCTCCCTTCGGGAAGCGTGGCGCTTTC
TCATAGCTCACGCTGTAGGTATCTCAGTTCGGTGTAGGTCGTTCGCTCCAAGCTGGGCTGTGTGCACGAA
CCCCCCGTTCAGCCCGACCGCTGCGCCTTATCCGGTAACTATCGTCTTGAGTCCAACCCGGTAAGACACG
ACTTATCGCCACTGGCAGCAGCCACTGGTAACAGGATTAGCAGAGCGAGGTATGTAGGCGGTGCTACAGA
GTTCTTGAAGTGGTGGCCTAACTACGGCTACACTAGAAGAACAGTATTTGGTATCTGCGCTCTGCTGAAG
CCAGTTACCTTCGGAAAAAGAGTTGGTAGCTCTTGATCCGGCAAACAAACCACCGCTGGTAGCGGTTTTT
TTGTTTGCAAGCAGCAGATTACGCGCAGAAAAAAAGGATCTCAAGAAGATCCTTTGATCTTTTCTACGGG
GTCTGACGCTCAGTGGAACGAAAACTCACGTTAAGGGATTTTGGTCATGAGATTATCAAAAAGGATCTTC
ACCTAGATCCTTTTAAATTAAAAATGAAGTTTTAAATCAATCTAAAGTATATATGAGTAAACTTGGTCTG
ACAGTTACCAATGCTTAATCAGTGAGGCACCTATCTCAGCGATCTGTCTATTTCGTTCATCCATAGTTGC
CTGACTCCCCGTCGTGTAGATAACTACGATACGGGAGGGCTTACCATCTGGCCCCAGTGCTGCAATGATA
CCGCGAGACCCACGCTCACCGGCTCCAGATTTATCAGCAATAAACCAGCCAGCCGGAAGGGCCGAGCGCA
GAAGTGGTCCTGCAACTTTATCCGCCTCCATCCAGTCTATTAATTGTTGCCGGGAAGCTAGAGTAAGTAG
TTCGCCAGTTAATAGTTTGCGCAACGTTGTTGCCATTGCTACAGGCATCGTGGTGTCACGCTCGTCGTTT
GGTATGGCTTCATTCAGCTCCGGTTCCCAACGATCAAGGCGAGTTACATGATCCCCCATGTTGTGCAAAA
AAGCGGTTAGCTCCTTCGGTCCTCCGATCGTTGTCAGAAGTAAGTTGGCCGCAGTGTTATCACTCATGGT
TATGGCAGCACTGCATAATTCTCTTACTGTCATGCCATCCGTAAGATGCTTTTCTGTGACTGGTGAGTAC
TCAACCAAGTCATTCTGAGAATAGTGTATGCGGCGACCGAGTTGCTCTTGCCCGGCGTCAATACGGGATA
ATACCGCGCCACATAGCAGAACTTTAAAAGTGCTCATCATTGGAAAACGTTCTTCGGGGCGAAAACTCTC
AAGGATCTTACCGCTGTTGAGATCCAGTTCGATGTAACCCACTCGTGCACCCAACTGATCTTCAGCATCT
TTTACTTTCACCAGCGTTTCTGGGTGAGCAAAAACAGGAAGGCAAAATGCCGCAAAAAAGGGAATAAGGG
CGACACGGAAATGTTGAATACTCATACTCTTCCTTTTTCAATATTATTGAAGCATTTATCAGGGTTATTG
TCTCATGAGCGGATACATATTTGAATGTATTTAGAAAAATAAACAAATAGGGGTTCCGCGCACATTTCCC
CGAAAAGTGCCACCTGACGTC
