>Addgene plasmid #66278 | F2RL2-Tango | depositor partial sequence | sequence record 113170 | F2RL2
ATGAAAGCCCTGATCTTTGCCGCTGCTGGACTGCTCTTGCTTCTTCCAACTTTTTGCCAGAGCGGCATGG
AGAATGATACTAACAATCTGGCAAAACCGACCCTTCCTATCAAGACCTTTCGGGGAGCTCCGCCGAACTC
TTTCGAGGAATTCCCTTTCTCCGCACTGGAAGGTTGGACTGGTGCTACTATAACTGTGAAAATAAAATGC
CCGGAAGAGTCTGCCTCACATCTGCATGTGAAGAATGCAACTATGGGATACCTCACCTCTAGCCTGTCTA
CCAAACTGATCCCCGCAATCTACCTCCTGGTATTTGTGGTCGGTGTTCCCGCTAATGCTGTGACACTCTG
GATGCTGTTTTTTCGCACCCGCAGTATTTGTACGACAGTTTTTTACACAAACCTCGCGATTGCTGACTTC
CTCTTTTGCGTCACTTTGCCCTTCAAGATAGCGTACCATCTGAACGGCAACAACTGGGTCTTTGGCGAAG
TGCTGTGTCGGGCCACAACTGTTATCTTCTACGGAAACATGTACTGCTCTATTCTTTTGCTGGCCTGCAT
ATCTATTAACAGATATCTGGCTATCGTCCACCCTTTCACCTACAGGGGCCTCCCAAAGCATACGTACGCG
CTGGTTACCTGCGGGCTGGTGTGGGCCACCGTCTTCCTGTATATGTTGCCTTTTTTTATTCTCAAGCAGG
AATATTATCTTGTTCAGCCCGATATCACTACCTGCCACGACGTGCACAACACATGCGAGAGCAGCAGCCC
GTTCCAGCTGTATTACTTTATTAGCCTGGCCTTCTTCGGCTTTCTGATCCCGTTCGTGCTCATAATTTAC
TGCTATGCCGCTATAATCAGAACCTTGAATGCATATGACCACAGATGGCTCTGGTATGTGAAGGCATCCC
TGCTGATTCTGGTTATTTTCACCATCTGCTTTGCTCCCTCCAACATCATCTTGATCATCCATCACGCCAA
CTACTACTACAACAACACTGACGGGCTTTATTTTATTTATCTCATAGCACTGTGTCTGGGCAGTCTTAAT
TCTTGTCTCGACCCATTTTTGTACTTCCTCATGTCCAAGACCAGGAACCATTCCACAGCTTACCTGACCA
AG
