>Addgene plasmid #66278 | F2RL2-Tango | addgene partial sequence | sequence record 117629 | CMV-F 5'-CGCAAATGGGCGGTAGGCGTG-3'
TCTCTGGCTAACTAGAGAACCCACTGCTTACTGGCTTATCGAAATTAATACGACTCACTATAGGGAGACC
CAAGCTGGCTAGCGTTTAAACTTAAGCTTGGTACCGAGCTCGGATCCACTAGTCCAGTGTGGTGGAATTC
TGCAGATATCCAGCACAGTGGCGGCCGCGCCACCATGAAGACGATCATCGCCCTGAGCTACATCTTCTGC
CTGGTATTCGCCGACTACAAGGACGATGATGACGCCAGCATCGATATGAAAGCCCTGATCTTTGCCGCTG
CTGGACTGCTCTTGCTTCTTCCAACTTTTTGCCAGAGCGGCATGGAGAATGATACTAACAATCTGGCAAA
ACCGACCCTTCCTATCAAGACCTTTCGGGGAGCTCCGCCGAACTCTTTCGAGGAATTCCCTTTCTCCGCA
CTGGAAGGTTGGACTGGTGCTACTATAACTGTGAAAATAAAATGCCCGGAAGAGTCTGCCTCACATCTGC
ATGTGAAGAATGCAACTATGGGATACCTCACCTCTAGCCTGTCTACCAAACTGATCCCCGCAATCTACCT
CCTGGTATTTGTGGTCGGTGTTCCCGCTAATGCTGTGACACTCTGGATGCTGTTTTTTCGCACCCGCAGT
ATTTGTACGACAGTTTTTTACACAAACCTCGCGATTGCTGACTTCCTCTTTTGCGTCACTTTGCCCTTCA
AGATAGCGTACCATCTGAACGGCAACAACTGGGTCTTTGGCGAAGTGCTGTGTCGGGCCACAACTGTTAT
CTTCTACGGAAACATGTACTGCTCTATTCTTTTGCTGGCCTGCATATCTATTAACAGATATCTGGCTATC
GTCCACCCTTTCACCTACAGGGGCCTCCCAAAGCATACGTACGCGCTGGTTACCTGCGGGCTGGTGTGGG
CCACCGTCTTCCTGTATATGTTGCCTTTTTTTATTCTCAAGCAGGAATATTATCTTGTTCAGCCCGATAT
CACTACCTGCCACGACGTGCACAACACATGCGAGAGCAGCAGCCCGTTCCAGCTGTATTACTTTATTAGC
CTGGCCTTCTTCGGCTT
