>Addgene plasmid #66278 | F2RL2-Tango | addgene partial sequence | sequence record 118057 | Tet-R 5'-GGCGAGTTTACGGGTTGTTA-3'
CTCTAATGCGCTGTTAATCACTTTACTTTTATCTAATCTTAGCTGGAAGTACAGGTTCTCACCGGTCGAT
GAAGTGTCCTTGGCCAGGGAGGAGCTGGCGGTGGTGCAGGACTCATCTTGGGGACCCAGGCTGGGTGGGG
TGCGTCCACCGGTATCGATCTTGGTCAGGTAAGCTGTGGAATGGTTCCTGGTCTTGGACATGAGGAAGTA
CAAAAATGGGTCGAGACAAGAATTAAGACTGCCCAGACACAGTGCTATGAGATAAATAAAATAAAGCCCG
TCAGTGTTGTTGTAGTAGTAGTTGGCGTGATGGATGATCAAGATGATGTTGGAGGGAGCAAAGCAGATGG
TGAAAATAACCAGAATCAGCAGGGATGCCTTCACATACCAGAGCCATCTGTGGTCATATGCATTCAAGGT
TCTGATTATAGCGGCATAGCAGTAAATTATGAGCACGAACGGGATCAGAAAGCCGAAGAAGGCCAGGCTA
ATAAAGTAATACAGCTGGAACGGGCTGCTGCTCTCGCATGTGTTGTGCACGTCGTGGCAGGTAGTGATAT
CGGGCTGAACAAGATAATATTCCTGCTTGAGAATAAAAAAAGGCAACATATACAGGAAGACGGTGGCCCA
CACCAGCCCGCAGGTAACCAGCGCGTACGTATGCTTTGGGAGGCCCCTGTAGGTGAAAGGGTGGACGATA
GCCAGATATCTGTTAATAGATATGCAGGCCAGCAAAAGAATAGAGCAGTACATGTTTCCGTAGAAGATAA
CAGTTGTGGCCCGACACAGCACTTCGCCAAAGACCCAGTTGTTGCCGTTCAGATGGTACGCTATCTTGAA
GGGCAAAGTGACGCAAAAGAGGAAGTCAGCAATCGCGAGGTTTGTGTAAAAAACTGTCGTACAAATACTG
CGGGTGCGAAAAAACAGCATCCAGAGTGTCACAGCATTAGCGGGAACACCGACCACAAATACCAGGAGGT
AGATTGCGGGGATCAGTTTGGTAGACAGGCTAGAGGTGAGGTATCCCATAGTTGCATTCTTCACATGCAG
ATGTGAGGCAGACTCTTCC
