[The description below was written by a language model from this plasmid's Addgene catalogue record.]
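Description:
F2RL2-Tango is a mammalian expression plasmid from the PRESTO-Tango collection, a set of G protein-coupled receptor constructs built for parallel screening of receptor activation through a transcriptional readout. It is based on the "empty Tango" backbone (about 6.6 kb without insert), which the depositor notes was derived from pcDNA3.1(+). The plasmid is maintained at high copy in E. coli under ampicillin selection, and it carries a neomycin resistance marker that allows G418 selection in mammalian cells.

The insert is the human F2RL2 coding sequence (about 1.1 kb), encoding protease-activated receptor 3 (PAR-3), placed under the CMV promoter for strong constitutive expression. It was cloned by restriction digestion with NotI at the 5′ end. An N-terminal FLAG tag is supplied by the backbone, which allows receptor expression to be detected. The depositor comments indicate that a tTA (tetracycline transactivator) sequence lies downstream of the receptor. They also note that most vectors in the series carry an XbaI site rather than XhoI after tTA, so the identity of the 3′ site in this plasmid is uncertain.

The stated design principle is transcriptional activation following arrestin translocation: agonist-driven arrestin recruitment to the receptor fusion is converted into tTA-dependent transcription, giving a readout that does not depend on which G protein the receptor couples to. The record does not itemise the other linker elements of the Tango module or the reporter and cell line used with it. The plasmid was produced under a programme that develops tools for understudied members of druggable protein families. It is suited to ligand screening and pharmacological profiling of PAR-3.
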