Addgene plasmid #66278: F2RL2-Tango
Purpose: Expression of G protein-coupled receptors for PRESTO-Tango: parallel receptorome expression and screening via transcriptional output, with transcriptional activation following arrestin translocation
Depositing lab: Bryan Roth. Depositing organization: University of North Carolina at Chapel Hill. Publication: PRESTO-Tango as an open-source resource for interrogation of the druggable human GPCRome. Kroeze WK, Sassano MF, Huang XP, Lansu K, McCorvy JD, Giguere PM, Sciaky N, Roth BL. Nat Struct Mol Biol. 2015 May;22(5):362-9. doi: 10.1038/nsmb.3014. Epub 2015 Apr 20. PubMed 25895059.
Backbone
  Vector backbone: empty Tango
  Backbone size w/o insert (bp): 6632
  Vector type: Mammalian Expression
  Selectable markers: Neomycin (select with G418)
Growth in bacteria
  Bacterial resistance: Ampicillin, 100 μg/mL
  Growth temperature: 37°C
  Growth strain: DH5alpha
  Copy number: High Copy
Gene/Insert
  Gene/Insert name: F2RL2
  Species: H. sapiens (human)
  Insert size (bp): 1122
  Entrez Gene: F2RL2 (a.k.a. PAR-3, PAR3)
  Promoter: CMV
  Tag / fusion protein: FLAG (N terminal on backbone)
  Cloning method: Restriction Enzyme; 5′ cloning site NotI (not destroyed); 3′ cloning site XhoI (unknown if destroyed)
  Sequencing primers: 5′ CMV-F; 3′ Tet-R
Terms and licenses: Academic/Nonprofit Terms; Industry Terms: Not Available to Industry
Depositor comments: Please note: Most of the PRESTO-Tango vectors do not contain the XhoI cut site downstream of the tTA sequence and instead carry an XbaI site. If you need to perform an XhoI digest we recommend sequencing with a forward primer at the C-terminus of tTA to determine which of the two sites is present. Suggested primer: 5-gagctccacttagacggcgagg-3. Original backbone was pcDNA3.1(+). These plasmids were generated as part of the Illuminating the Druggable Genome (IDG) program sponsored by the NIH Common Fund. The goal of this program is to identify, gather, and distribute information and resources for proteins that currently are not well-studied yet belong to commonly drug-targeted protein families: protein kinases, non-olfactory G-protein coupled receptors (GPCRs), and ion channels. The IDG program is designed to develop fundamental research tools for understudied proteins, elucidate their function, and disseminate the IDG-related resources and data to the greater scientific community.
How to cite: F2RL2-Tango was a gift from Bryan Roth (Addgene plasmid # 66278 ; http://n2t.net/addgene:66278 ; RRID:Addgene_66278)
